Addgene plasmid #83526: pTCW008
Purpose: pheromone mediated alpha pheromone expression in yeast from the mfalpha 2 gene and FUSJ2 promoter
Depositing lab: Claudia Vickers. Depositing organization: University of Queensland. Publication: Engineered quorum sensing using pheromone-mediated cell-to-cell communication in Saccharomyces cerevisiae. Williams TC, Nielsen LK, Vickers CE. ACS Synth Biol. 2013 Mar 15;2(3):136-49. doi: 10.1021/sb300110b. Epub 2013 Jan 7. PubMed 23656437.
Backbone
  Vector backbone: pRS413
  Vector type: Yeast Expression
  Selectable markers: HIS3
Growth in bacteria
  Bacterial resistance: Ampicillin, 100 μg/mL
  Growth temperature: 37°C
  Growth strain: DH5alpha
  Copy number: High Copy
Gene/Insert
  Gene/Insert name: pFUS1J2-mfalpha2
  Species: S. cerevisiae (budding yeast)
  Promoter: pFUS1J2
  Cloning method: Restriction Enzyme; 5′ cloning site unknown (unknown if destroyed); 3′ cloning site unknown (unknown if destroyed)
  Sequencing primers: 5′ M13pUC-Fwd; 3′ M13pUC-Rev
Terms and licenses: Academic/Nonprofit Terms; Industry Terms: Not Available to Industry
How to cite: pTCW008 was a gift from Claudia Vickers (Addgene plasmid # 83526 ; http://n2t.net/addgene:83526 ; RRID:Addgene_83526)
