[The description below was written by a language model from this plasmid's Addgene catalogue record and pLannotate feature annotations shown in this document.]
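Description:
pTCW008 is a yeast expression plasmid built on pRS413, a centromeric E. coli–S. cerevisiae shuttle vector. In yeast it is maintained through the CEN6/ARS element, which gives stable, low-copy segregation, and is selected by histidine prototrophy from the HIS3 marker and its native promoter. In bacteria it replicates from a high-copy ColE1/pUC-type origin under ampicillin selection (AmpR, β-lactamase). The backbone also carries the usual pBluescript-derived elements: an f1 origin, a lacZα fragment with the lac promoter and operator, and T7 and T3 promoters flanking the remains of the multiple cloning site into which the insert was placed by restriction cloning (the sites used are not recorded).

The payload is the S. cerevisiae MFα2 gene, which encodes a precursor of the secreted α-factor mating pheromone, placed under the control of a promoter recorded as pFUS1J2. The feature table annotates the MF(ALPHA)2 coding region. The short RNQ1 and LIF1 fragments on either side probably represent genomic sequence adjoining the FUS1 promoter and the MFα2 locus. The promoter itself is not annotated as a feature, and the record does not describe how the J2 variant differs from native FUS1.

According to the stated purpose, the promoter is pheromone-responsive, so α-factor sensing drives further α-factor production. This creates a positive-feedback, cell-to-cell signalling loop. The plasmid was made for work on engineered quorum sensing in yeast, where the pheromone serves as a population-density signal.
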