Features (pLannotate 1.2.2; 23 found; start..end, strand, type, name):
    137..186     +  misc_feature   bom (fragment): basis of mobility region from pBR322
    187..267     -  CDS            MRM1 (fragment): MRM1_YEAST - Also known as PET56 From Saccharomyces cerevisiae (strain ATCC 204508 / S288c) (Baker's yeast).
    317..503     +  promoter       HIS3 promoter: S. cerevisiae HIS3
    504..1163    +  CDS            HIS3: imidazoleglycerol-phosphate dehydratase, required for histidine biosynthesis; S. cerevisiae HIS3; yeast auxotrophic marker
   1371..1422    +  misc_feature   bom (fragment): basis of mobility region from pBR322
   1423..1878    -  rep_origin     f1 ori (sequence partly withheld): f1 bacteriophage origin of replication; arrow indicates direction of (+) strand synthesis
   1886..2041    -  CDS            lacZα (fragment): LacZα fragment of β-galactosidase; lacZ fragment
   2049..2067    +  promoter       T7 promoter: promoter for bacteriophage T7 RNA polymerase
   2076..2096    -  misc_feature   MCS (fragment): pBluescript multiple cloning site
   2100..2159    +  CDS            RNQ1 (fragment): RNQ1_YEAST - Experimental evidence at protein level: Swiss-Prot protein existence level 1. Transferable epigenetic modifier which forms a prion responsible for the non-Mendelian trait [PIN+]. The native function of the soluble protein is unknown. From Saccharomyces cerevisiae (strain ATCC 204508 / S288c) (Baker's yeast).
   2604..2900    +  CDS            MF(ALPHA)2 (fragment): MFAL2_YEAST - Also known as MF-ALPHA-2, MFAL2. Experimental evidence at protein level: Swiss-Prot protein existence level 1. The active factor is excreted into the culture medium by haploid cells of the alpha mating type and acts on cells of the opposite mating type (type A). It mediates the conjugation process between the two types by inhibiting the initiation of DNA synthesis in type a cells and synchronizing them with type alpha. From Saccharomyces cerevisiae (strain ATCC 204508 / S288c) (Baker's yeast).
   3176..3256    -  CDS            LIF1 (fragment): LIF1_YEAST - Experimental evidence at protein level: Swiss-Prot protein existence level 1. Stabilizes DNL4. Involved in non-homologous repair of DNA double-strand breaks. From Saccharomyces cerevisiae (strain ATCC 204508 / S288c) (Baker's yeast).
   3256..3297    -  misc_feature   MCS (fragment): pBluescript multiple cloning site
   3310..3328    -  promoter       T3 promoter: promoter for bacteriophage T3 RNA polymerase
   3373..3389    -  protein_bind   lac operator: The lac repressor binds to the lac operator to inhibit transcription in E. coli. This inhibition can be relieved by adding lactose or isopropyl-β-D-thiogalactopyranoside (IPTG). lac repressor encoded by lacI
   3397..3427    -  promoter       lac promoter: promoter for the E. coli lac operon
   3442..3463    -  protein_bind   CAP binding site: CAP binding activates transcription in the presence of cAMP. E. coli catabolite activator protein
   3476..3568    -  CDS            lacI (fragment): lac repressor; lacI; The lac repressor binds to the lac operator to inhibit transcription in E. coli. This inhibition can be relieved by adding lactose or isopropyl-β-D-thiogalactopyranoside (IPTG).
   3751..4339    -  rep_origin     ori: high-copy-number ColE1/pMB1/pBR322/pUC origin of replication
   4510..5370    -  CDS            AmpR: β-lactamase; bla; confers resistance to ampicillin, carbenicillin, and related antibiotics
   5371..5475    -  promoter       AmpR promoter: bla
   5512..6015    +  misc_feature   CEN/ARS: S. cerevisiae CEN6 centromere fused to an autonomously replicating sequence
   6084..35      +  CDS            rop (fragment) (across the origin): Rop protein, which maintains plasmids at low copy number; rop
>Addgene plasmid #83526 | pTCW008 | depositor full sequence | sequence record 159458 | Full Sequence
TCGCGCGTTTCGGTGATGACGGTGAAAACCTCTGACACATGCAGCTCCCGGAGACGGTCACAGCTTGTCT
GTAAGCGGATGCCGGGAGCAGACAAGCCCGTCAGGGCGCGTCAGCGCGTGTTGGCGGGTGTCGGGGCTGG
CTTAACTATGCGGCATCAGAGCAGATTGTACTGAGAGTGCACCATAAATTCCCGTTTTAAGAGCTTGGTG
AGCGCTAGGAGTCACTGCCAGGTATCGTTTGAACACGGCATTAGTCAGGGAAGTCATAACACAGTCCTTT
CCCGCAATTTTCTTTTTCTATTACTCTTGGCCTCCTCTAGTACACTCTATATTTTTTTATGCCTCGGTAA
TGATTTTCATTTTTTTTTTTCCCCTAGCGGATGACTCTTTTTTTTTCTTAGCGATTGGCATTATCACATA
ATGAATTATACATTATATAAAGTAATGTGATTTCTTCGAAGAATATACTAAAAAATGAGCAGGCAAGATA
AACGAAGGCAAAGATGACAGAGCAGAAAGCCCTAGTAAAGCGTATTACAAATGAAACCAAGATTCAGATT
GCGATCTCTTTAAAGGGTGGTCCCCTAGCGATAGAGCACTCGATCTTCCCAGAAAAAGAGGCAGAAGCAG
TAGCAGAACAGGCCACACAATCGCAAGTGATTAACGTCCACACAGGTATAGGGTTTCTGGACCATATGAT
ACATGCTCTGGCCAAGCATTCCGGCTGGTCGCTAATCGTTGAGTGCATTGGTGACTTACACATAGACGAC
CATCACACCACTGAAGACTGCGGGATTGCTCTCGGTCAAGCTTTTAAAGAGGCCCTACTGGCGCGTGGAG
TAAAAAGGTTTGGATCAGGATTTGCGCCTTTGGATGAGGCACTTTCCAGAGCGGTGGTAGATCTTTCGAA
CAGGCCGTACGCAGTTGTCGAACTTGGTTTGCAAAGGGAGAAAGTAGGAGATCTCTCTTGCGAGATGATC
CCGCATTTTCTTGAAAGCTTTGCAGAGGCTAGCAGAATTACCCTCCACGTTGATTGTCTGCGAGGCAAGA
ATGATCATCACCGTAGTGAGAGTGCGTTCAAGGCTCTTGCGGTTGCCATAAGAGAAGCCACCTCGCCCAA
TGGTACCAACGATGTTCCCTCCACCAAAGGTGTTCTTATGTAGTGACACCGATTATTTAAAGCTGCAGCA
TACGATATATATACATGTGTATATATGTATACCTATGAATGTCAGTAAGTATGTATACGAACAGTATGAT
ACTGAAGATGACAAGGTAATGCATCATTCTATACGTGTCATTCTGAACGAGGCGCGCTTTCCTTTTTTCT
TTTTGCTTTTTCTTTTTTTTTCTCTTGAACTCGACGGATCTATGCGGTGTGAAATACCGCACAGATGCGT
AAGGAGAAAATACCGCATCAGGAAATTGTAAACGTTAATATTTTGTTAAAATTCGCGTTAAATTTTTGTT
AAATCAGCTCATTTTTTAACCAATAGGCCGAAATCGGCAAAATCCCTTATAAATCAAAAGAATAGACCGA
GATAGGGT
[37 nt withheld, positions 1549-1585]
AAAGAACGTGGACTCCAACGTCAAAGG
[49 nt withheld, positions 1613-1661]
T
[91 nt withheld, positions 1663-1753]
G
[124 nt withheld, positions 1755-1878]
CGCGCCATTCGCCATTCAGGCTGCGCAACTGTTGGGAAGGGCGATCGGTGCGGGCCTCTTCGCTATTACG
CCAGCTGGCGAAAGGGGGATGTGCTGCAAGGCGATTAAGTTGGGTAACGCCAGGGTTTTCCCAGTCACGA
CGTTGTAAAACGACGGCCAGTGAGCGCGCGTAATACGACTCACTATAGGGCGAATTGGGTACCGGGCCCC
CCCTCGAGCCCTCCTTCAATTTTTCTGGCAACTTTTCTCAACAGAACAATAACGGCAACCAGAACCGCTA
CTGAACGATGATTCAGTTCGCCTTCTATCCTTTGTTTTCGTATTTGTTTATATATATAACTTTATTTTTT
TTTATTAATTGGGCTGCAAGACAATTTTGTTGTCAGTGATGCCTCAATCCTTCTTTTGCTTCCATATTTA
CCATGTGGACCCTTTCAAAACAGAGTTGTATCTCTGCAGGATGCCCTTTTTGACGTATTGAATGGCATAA
TTGCACTGTCACTTTTCGAGCTGTCCCATTTTGGTGCGATGATGGAACAAACATGAAACGTCTGTAATTT
GAAACAAATAACGTAATTCTCGGGATTGGTTTTATTTAAATGACAATGTAAGAGTGGCTTTGTAAGGTAT
GTGTTGCTCTTAAAATATTTGGATACGACTTCCGTTATCTTTTTTCCTTTAAGAGCAGGATATAAGCCAA
CAAGTTTCTGAAAATCAAAGAATTCATGAAATTCATTTCTACCTTTCTCACTTTTATTTTAGCGGCCGTT
TCTGTCACTGCTAGTTCCGATGAAGATATCGCTCAGGTGCCAGCCGAGGCCATTATTGGATACTTGGATT
TCGGAGGTGATCATGACATAGCTTTTTTACCATTCAGTAACGCTACCGCCAGTGGGCTATTGTTTATCAA
CACCACTATTGCTGAGGCGGCTGAAAAAGAGCAAAACACCACTTTGGCGAAAAGAGAGGCTGTTGCCGAC
GCTTGGCACTGGTTAAATTTGAGACCAGGCCAACCAATGTACAAGAGAGAGGCCAACGCTGATGCTTGGC
ACTGGTTGCAACTCAAGCCAGGCCAACCAATGTACTGAAAAATGACCCTAAACTACTTCTAAACCCTCTC
GATTTCTTTCACGTTCATACAACACCTAGTTTTATTTATTTTCTTTTCAATCTGAGTAGTTGAGTTTTCG
ATCACTCACATAGAACTATTTTTTGCCATTTAAATAAAGTATTCTCTCAAATGATGCGATACTATAATAC
TCTTTGCCATATATTACATTCATTCATAAATAGGCTATGTTTCTATATCCGTTTCCGATTCTGTCTGCAA
GCAAGGTTCCCTATCATTACCGGATTGTTCACTATGGTTGGAGCTCTGGATCCACTAGTTCTAGAGCGGC
CGCCACCGCGGTGGAGCTCCAGCTTTTGTTCCCTTTAGTGAGGGTTAATTGCGCGCTTGGCGTAATCATG
GTCATAGCTGTTTCCTGTGTGAAATTGTTATCCGCTCACAATTCCACACAACATAGGAGCCGGAAGCATA
AAGTGTAAAGCCTGGGGTGCCTAATGAGTGAGGTAACTCACATTAATTGCGTTGCGCTCACTGCCCGCTT
TCCAGTCGGGAAACCTGTCGTGCCAGCTGCATTAATGAATCGGCCAACGCGCGGGGAGAGGCGGTTTGCG
TATTGGGCGCTCTTCCGCTTCCTCGCTCACTGACTCGCTGCGCTCGGTCGTTCGGCTGCGGCGAGCGGTA
TCAGCTCACTCAAAGGCGGTAATACGGTTATCCACAGAATCAGGGGATAACGCAGGAAAGAACATGTGAG
CAAAAGGCCAGCAAAAGGCCAGGAACCGTAAAAAGGCCGCGTTGCTGGCGTTTTTCCATAGGCTCCGCCC
CCCTGACGAGCATCACAAAAATCGACGCTCAAGTCAGAGGTGGCGAAACCCGACAGGACTATAAAGATAC
CAGGCGTTTCCCCCTGGAAGCTCCCTCGTGCGCTCTCCTGTTCCGACCCTGCCGCTTACCGGATACCTGT
CCGCCTTTCTCCCTTCGGGAAGCGTGGCGCTTTCTCATAGCTCACGCTGTAGGTATCTCAGTTCGGTGTA
GGTCGTTCGCTCCAAGCTGGGCTGTGTGCACGAACCCCCCGTTCAGCCCGACCGCTGCGCCTTATCCGGT
AACTATCGTCTTGAGTCCAACCCGGTAAGACACGACTTATCGCCACTGGCAGCAGCCACTGGTAACAGGA
TTAGCAGAGCGAGGTATGTAGGCGGTGCTACAGAGTTCTTGAAGTGGTGGCCTAACTACGGCTACACTAG
AAGGACAGTATTTGGTATCTGCGCTCTGCTGAAGCCAGTTACCTTCGGAAAAAGAGTTGGTAGCTCTTGA
TCCGGCAAACAAACCACCGCTGGTAGCGGTGGTTTTTTTGTTTGCAAGCAGCAGATTACGCGCAGAAAAA
AAGGATCTCAAGAAGATCCTTTGATCTTTTCTACGGGGTCTGACGCTCAGTGGAACGAAAACTCACGTTA
AGGGATTTTGGTCATGAGATTATCAAAAAGGATCTTCACCTAGATCCTTTTAAATTAAAAATGAAGTTTT
AAATCAATCTAAAGTATATATGAGTAAACTTGGTCTGACAGTTACCAATGCTTAATCAGTGAGGCACCTA
TCTCAGCGATCTGTCTATTTCGTTCATCCATAGTTGCCTGACTCCCCGTCGTGTAGATAACTACGATACG
GGAGGGCTTACCATCTGGCCCCAGTGCTGCAATGATACCGCGAGACCCACGCTCACCGGCTCCAGATTTA
TCAGCAATAAACCAGCCAGCCGGAAGGGCCGAGCGCAGAAGTGGTCCTGCAACTTTATCCGCCTCCATCC
AGTCTATTAATTGTTGCCGGGAAGCTAGAGTAAGTAGTTCGCCAGTTAATAGTTTGCGCAACGTTGTTGC
CATTGCTACAGGCATCGTGGTGTCACGCTCGTCGTTTGGTATGGCTTCATTCAGCTCCGGTTCCCAACGA
TCAAGGCGAGTTACATGATCCCCCATGTTGTGCAAAAAAGCGGTTAGCTCCTTCGGTCCTCCGATCGTTG
TCAGAAGTAAGTTGGCCGCAGTGTTATCACTCATGGTTATGGCAGCACTGCATAATTCTCTTACTGTCAT
GCCATCCGTAAGATGCTTTTCTGTGACTGGTGAGTACTCAACCAAGTCATTCTGAGAATAGTGTATGCGG
CGACCGAGTTGCTCTTGCCCGGCGTCAATACGGGATAATACCGCGCCACATAGCAGAACTTTAAAAGTGC
TCATCATTGGAAAACGTTCTTCGGGGCGAAAACTCTCAAGGATCTTACCGCTGTTGAGATCCAGTTCGAT
GTAACCCACTCGTGCACCCAACTGATCTTCAGCATCTTTTACTTTCACCAGCGTTTCTGGGTGAGCAAAA
ACAGGAAGGCAAAATGCCGCAAAAAAGGGAATAAGGGCGACACGGAAATGTTGAATACTCATACTCTTCC
TTTTTCAATATTATTGAAGCATTTATCAGGGTTATTGTCTCATGAGCGGATACATATTTGAATGTATTTA
GAAAAATAAACAAATAGGGGTTCCGCGCACATTTCCCCGAAAAGTGCCACCTGGGTCCTTTTCATCACGT
GCTATAAAAATAATTATAATTTAAATTTTTTAATATAAATATATAAATTAAAAATAGAAAGTAAAAAAAG
AAATTAAAGAAAAAATAGTTTTTGTTTTCCGAAGATGTAAAAGACTCTAGGGGGATCGCCAACAAATACT
ACCTTTTATCTTGCTCTTCCTGCTCTCAGGTATTAATGCCGAATTGTTTCATCTTGTCTGTGTAGAAGAC
CACACACGAAAATCCTGTGATTTTACATTTTACTTATCGTTAATCGAATGTATATCTATTTAATCTGCTT
TTCTTGTCTAATAAATATATATGTAAAGTACGCTTTTTGTTGAAATTTTTTAAACCTTTGTTTATTTTTT
TTTCTTCATTCCGTAACTCTTCTACCTTCTTTATTTACTTTCTAAAATCCAAATACAAAACATAAAAATA
AATAAACACAGAGTAAATTCCCAAATTATTCCATCATTAAAAGATACGAGGCGCGTGTAAGTTACAGGCA
AGCGATCCGTCCTAAGAAACCATTATTATCATGACATTAACCTATAAAAATAGGCGTATCACGAGGCCCT
TTCGTC
