>Addgene plasmid #83526 | pTCW008 | addgene partial sequence | sequence record 161608 | M13-F20 5'-TGTAAAACGACGGCCAGT-3'
TATAGGGCGAATTGGGTACCGGGCCCCCCCTCGAGCCCTCCTTCAATTTTTCTGGCAACTTTTCTCAACA
GAACAATAACGGCAACCAGAACCGCTACTGAACGATGATTCAGTTCGCCTTCTATCCTTTGTTTTCGTAT
TTGTTTATATATATAACTTTATTTTTTTTTATTAATTGGGCTGCAAGACAATTTTGTTGTCAGTGATGCC
TCAATCCTTCTTTTGCTTCCATATTTACCATGTGGACCCTTTCAAAACAGAGTTGTATCTCTGCAGGATG
CCCTTTTTGACGTATTGAATGGCATAATTGCACTGTCACTTTTCGAGCTGTCCCATTTTGGTGCGATGAT
GGAACAAACATGAAACGTCTGTAATTTGAAACAAATAACGTAATTCTCGGGATTGGTTTTATTTAAATGA
CAATGTAAGAGTGGCTTTGTAAGGTATGTGTTGCTCTTAAAATATTTGGATACGACTTCCGTTATCTTTT
TTCCTTTAAGAGCAGGATATAAGCCAACAAGTTTCTGAAAATCAAAGAATTCATGAAATTCATTTCTACC
TTTCTCACTTTTATTTTAGCGGCCGTTTCTGTCACTGCTAGTTCCGATGAAGATATCGCTCAGGTGCCAG
CCGAGGCCATTATTGGATACTTGGATTTCGGAGGTGATCATGACATAGCTTTTTTACCATTCAGTAACGC
TACCGCCAGTGGGCTATTGTTTATCAACACCACTATTGCTGAGGCGGCTGAAAAAGAGCAAAACACCACT
TTGGCGAAAAGAGAGGCTGTTGCCGACGCTTGGCACTGGTTAAATTTGAGACCAGGCCAACCAATGTACA
AGAGAGAGGCCAACGCTGATGCTTGGCACTGGTTGCAACTCAAGCCAGGCCAACCAATGTACTGAAAAAT
GACCCTAAACTACTTCTAAACCCTCTCGATTTCTTTCACGTTCATACAACACCTAGTTTTATTTATTTTC
TTTTCAATCTGAGTAGTTGAGTTTTCGATCACTCACATAG
