>Addgene plasmid #83526 | pTCW008 | addgene partial sequence | sequence record 161610 | M13-Rev 5'-CAGGAAACAGCTATGACC-3'
CGCAATTAACCCTCACTAAAGGGAACAAAAGCTGGAGCTCCACCGCGGTGGCGGCCGCTCTAGAACTAGT
GGATCCAGAGCTCCAACCATAGTGAACAATCCGGTAATGATAGGGAACCTTGCTTGCAGACAGAATCGGA
AACGGATATAGAAACATAGCCTATTTATGAATGAATGTAATATATGGCAAAGAGTATTATAGTATCGCAT
CATTTGAGAGAATACTTTATTTAAATGGCAAAAAATAGTTCTATGTGAGTGATCGAAAACTCAACTACTC
AGATTGAAAAGAAAATAAATAAAACTAGGTGTTGTATGAACGTGAAAGAAATCGAGAGGGTTTAGAAGTA
GTTTAGGGTCATTTTTCAGTACATTGGTTGGCCTGGCTTGAGTTGCAACCAGTGCCAAGCATCAGCGTTG
GCCTCTCTCTTGTACATTGGTTGGCCTGGTCTCAAATTTAACCAGTGCCAAGCGTCGGCAACAGCCTCTC
TTTTCGCCAAAGTGGTGTTTTGCTCTTTTTCAGCCGCCTCAGCAATAGTGGTGTTGATAAACAATAGCCC
ACTGGCGGTAGCGTTACTGAATGGTAAAAAAGCTATGTCATGATCACCTCCGAAATCCAAGTATCCAATA
ATGGCCTCGGCTGGCACCTGAGCGATATCTTCATCGGAACTAGCAGTGACAGAAACGGCCGCTAAAATAA
AAGTGAGAAAGGTAGAAATGAATTTCATGAATTCTTTGATTTTCAGAAACTTGTTGGCTTATATCCTGCT
CTTAAAGGAAAAAAGATAACGGAAGTCGTATCCAAATATTTTAAGAGCAACACATACCTTACAAAGCCAC
TCTTACATTGTCATTTAAATAAAACCAATCCCGAGAATTACGTTATTTGTTTCAAATTACAGACGTTTCA
TGTTTGTTCCATCATCGCACCAAAATGGGACAGCTCGAAAAGTGACAGTGCAATTATGCCATTCAATACG
TCAAAAAGGGCATCCTGCAGAGATACAACTCTGTTTTGAAAGGGTCCACATG
